Addgene plasmid #200898: pSL0812 (pCRISPR(BbsI)_Vch)
Purpose: Expresses V. cholerae CRISPR RNA from a U6 promoter. The CRISPR array contains two BbsI sites for spacer cloning.
Depositing lab: Samuel H. Sternberg. Depositing organization: Columbia University. Publication: Targeted DNA integration in human cells without double-strand breaks using CRISPR-associated transposases. Lampe GD, King RT, Halpin-Healy TS, Klompe SE, Hogan MI, Vo PLH, Tang S, Chavez A, Sternberg SH. Nat Biotechnol. 2023 Mar 29. doi: 10.1038/s41587-023-01748-1. PubMed 36991112.
Backbone
  Vector backbone: p6A
  Vector type: Mammalian Expression
Growth in bacteria
  Bacterial resistance: Ampicillin, 100 μg/mL
  Growth temperature: 37°C
  Growth strain: DH5alpha
  Copy number: High Copy
Gene/Insert
  Gene/Insert name: VchCRISPR (entry)
  gRNA/shRNA sequence: unknown
  Species: Vibrio cholerae
  Cloning method: Restriction Enzyme; 5′ cloning site Unknown (unknown if destroyed); 3′ cloning site Unknown (unknown if destroyed)
Terms and licenses: Academic/Nonprofit Terms; Industry Terms: Not Available to Industry
How to cite: pSL0812 (pCRISPR(BbsI)_Vch) was a gift from Samuel H. Sternberg (Addgene plasmid # 200898 ; http://n2t.net/addgene:200898 ; RRID:Addgene_200898)
