[The description below was written by a language model from this plasmid's Addgene catalogue record and pLannotate feature annotations shown in this document.]
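Description:
pSL0812 (pCRISPR(BbsI)_Vch) is a 4.8 kb mammalian expression plasmid on the p6A backbone that serves as an entry vector for producing Vibrio cholerae CRISPR RNA in human cells. It is propagated in E. coli as a high-copy plasmid through a ColE1/pUC-type origin and selected with ampicillin via the β-lactamase gene and its native promoter. An f1 phage origin is also present, along with short backbone remnants (lac promoter/operator and CAP site, a lacI fragment, and a bom fragment) that have no evident role in the construct's function.

The payload is a human U6 promoter, an RNA polymerase III promoter suited to transcribing short, uncapped, non-polyadenylated RNAs. According to the catalogue entry it drives a V. cholerae CRISPR array in which the spacer position is occupied by two BbsI sites. BbsI is a type IIS enzyme, so digestion leaves defined overhangs that allow a chosen spacer to be inserted between the repeats. No targeting sequence is recorded, consistent with its "entry" designation, and the array itself is not called out in the automated feature table. It presumably lies just downstream of the U6 promoter, where a T7 promoter is also annotated. A separate SV40 enhancer/early promoter drives the neo gene, followed by a ble fragment and an SV40 polyadenylation signal. This cassette could in principle permit G418 selection in mammalian cells, though the record does not say it is used this way.

The plasmid comes from work on CRISPR-associated transposases for targeted DNA integration in human cells without double-strand breaks. There it would supply the guide RNA component alongside separately delivered protein and donor constructs.
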