Features (pLannotate 1.2.2; 16 found; start..end, strand, type, name):
     55..295     +  promoter       U6 promoter: RNA polymerase III promoter for human U6 snRNA
    305..323     +  promoter       T7 promoter: promoter for bacteriophage T7 RNA polymerase
    440..461     +  promoter       SV40 promoter (fragment): SV40 enhancer and early promoter
    482..910     +  rep_origin     f1 ori (sequence partly withheld): f1 bacteriophage origin of replication; arrow indicates direction of (+) strand synthesis
    924..1253    +  promoter       SV40 promoter: SV40 enhancer and early promoter
   1320..2111    +  CDS            neo: KKA2_KLEPN - Also known as kan, nptII. Experimental evidence at protein level: Swiss-Prot protein existence level 1. Resistance to kanamycin, neomycin, paromomycin, ribostamycin, butirosin and gentamicin B. From Klebsiella pneumoniae.
   2135..2293    +  CDS            ble (fragment): BLE_KLEPN - Experimental evidence at protein level: Swiss-Prot protein existence level 1. Binding protein with a strong affinity to the bleomycin family of antibiotics. Binds to CL990; an antimitotic-antibiotic compound. From Klebsiella pneumoniae.
   2288..2409    +  polyA_signal   SV40 poly(A) signal: SV40 polyadenylation signal
   2482..2498    -  protein_bind   lac operator: The lac repressor binds to the lac operator to inhibit transcription in E. coli. This inhibition can be relieved by adding lactose or isopropyl-β-D-thiogalactopyranoside (IPTG). lac repressor encoded by lacI
   2506..2536    -  promoter       lac promoter: promoter for the E. coli lac operon
   2551..2572    -  protein_bind   CAP binding site: CAP binding activates transcription in the presence of cAMP. E. coli catabolite activator protein
   2585..2677    -  CDS            lacI (fragment): lac repressor; lacI; The lac repressor binds to the lac operator to inhibit transcription in E. coli. This inhibition can be relieved by adding lactose or isopropyl-β-D-thiogalactopyranoside (IPTG).
   2860..3448    -  rep_origin     ori: high-copy-number ColE1/pMB1/pBR322/pUC origin of replication
   3619..4479    -  CDS            AmpR: β-lactamase; bla; confers resistance to ampicillin, carbenicillin, and related antibiotics
   4480..4584    -  promoter       AmpR promoter: bla
   4643..4695    -  misc_feature   bom (fragment): basis of mobility region from pBR322
>Addgene plasmid #200898 | pSL0812 (pCRISPR(BbsI)_Vch) | addgene full sequence | sequence record 393087 | Addgene NGS Result
TGCTTAGGGTTAGGCGTTTTGCGCTGCTTCGCGATGTACGGGCCAGATATACGCGAGGGCCTATTTCCCA
TGATTCCTTCATATTTGCATATACGATACAAGGCTGTTAGAGAGATAATTGGAATTAATTTGACTGTAAA
CACAAAGATATTAGTACAAAATACGTGACGTAGAAAGTAATAATTTCTTGGGTAGTTTGCAGTTTTAAAA
TTATGTTTTAAAATGGACTATCATATGCTTACCGTAACTTGAAAGTATTTCGATTTCTTGGCTTTATATA
TCTTGTGGAAAGGACGAAACACCGTAATACGACTCACTATAGGGTCTAGAATTCCTGTGAACTGCCGAGT
AGGTAGCTGATAACCAGTCTTCGATGGTCGAAGACGAGTGAACTGCCGAGTAGGTAGCTGATAACGTTGC
AGCGGCCGCTTTTTTTCTTCTGAGGCGGAAAGAACCAGCTGGGGCTCTAGGGGGTATCCCC
[124 nt withheld, positions 482-605]
C
[91 nt withheld, positions 607-697]
A
[49 nt withheld, positions 699-747]
CCTTTGACGTTGGAGTCCACGTTCTTT
[37 nt withheld, positions 775-811]
ACCCTATCTCGGTCTATTCTTTTGATTTATAAGGGATTTTGCCGATTTCGGCCTATTGGTTAAAAAATGA
GCTGATTTAACAAAAATTTAACGCGAATTAATTCTGTGGAATGTGTGTCAGTTAGGGTGTGGAAAGTCCC
CAGGCTCCCCAGCAGGCAGAAGTATGCAAAGCATGCATCTCAATTAGTCAGCAACCAGGTGTGGAAAGTC
CCCAGGCTCCCCAGCAGGCAGAAGTATGCAAAGCATGCATCTCAATTAGTCAGCAACCATAGTCCCGCCC
CTAACTCCGCCCATCCCGCCCCTAACTCCGCCCAGTTCCGCCCATTCTCCGCCCCATGGCTGACTAATTT
TTTTTATTTATGCAGAGGCCGAGGCCGCCTCTGCCTCTGAGCTATTCCAGAAGTAGTGAGGAGGCTTTTT
TGGAGGCCTAGGCTTTTGCAAAAAGCTCCCGGGAGCTTGTATATCCATTTTCGGATCTGATCAAGAGACA
GGATGAGGATCGTTTCGCATGATTGAACAAGATGGATTGCACGCAGGTTCTCCGGCCGCTTGGGTGGAGA
GGCTATTCGGCTATGACTGGGCACAACAGACAATCGGCTGCTCTGATGCCGCCGTGTTCCGGCTGTCAGC
GCAGGGGCGCCCGGTTCTTTTTGTCAAGACCGACCTGTCCGGTGCCCTGAATGAACTGCAGGACGAGGCA
GCGCGGCTATCGTGGCTGGCCACGACGGGCGTTCCTTGCGCAGCTGTGCTCGACGTTGTCACTGAAGCGG
GAAGGGACTGGCTGCTATTGGGCGAAGTGCCGGGGCAGGATCTCCTGTCATCTCACCTTGCTCCTGCCGA
GAAAGTATCCATCATGGCTGATGCAATGCGGCGGCTGCATACGCTTGATCCGGCTACCTGCCCATTCGAC
CACCAAGCGAAACATCGCATCGAGCGAGCACGTACTCGGATGGAAGCCGGTCTTGTCGATCAGGATGATC
TGGACGAAGAGCATCAGGGGCTCGCGCCAGCCGAACTGTTCGCCAGGCTCAAGGCGCGCATGCCCGACGG
CGAGGATCTCGTCGTGACCCATGGCGATGCCTGCTTGCCGAATATCATGGTGGAAAATGGCCGCTTTTCT
GGATTCATCGACTGTGGCCGGCTGGGTGTGGCGGACCGCTATCAGGACATAGCGTTGGCTACCCGTGATA
TTGCTGAAGAGCTTGGCGGCGAATGGGCTGACCGCTTCCTCGTGCTTTACGGTATCGCCGCTCCCGATTC
GCAGCGCATCGCCTTCTATCGCCTTCTTGACGAGTTCTTCTGAGCGGGACTCTGGGGTTCGAAATGACCG
ACCAAGCGACGCCCAACCTGCCATCACGAGATTTCGATTCCACCGCCGCCTTCTATGAAAGGTTGGGCTT
CGGAATCGTTTTCCGGGACGCCGGCTGGATGATCCTCCAGCGCGGGGATCTCATGCTGGAGTTCTTCGCC
CACCCCAACTTGTTTATTGCAGCTTATAATGGTTACAAATAAAGCAATAGCATCACAAATTTCACAAATA
AAGCATTTTTTTCACTGCATTCTAGTTGTGGTTTGTCCAAACTCATCAATGTATCTTATCATGTCTGTAT
ACCGTCGACCTCTAGCTAGAGCTTGGCGTAATCATGGTCATAGCTGTTTCCTGTGTGAAATTGTTATCCG
CTCACAATTCCACACAACATACGAGCCGGAAGCATAAAGTGTAAAGCCTGGGGTGCCTAATGAGTGAGCT
AACTCACATTAATTGCGTTGCGCTCACTGCCCGCTTTCCAGTCGGGAAACCTGTCGTGCCAGCTGCATTA
ATGAATCGGCCAACGCGCGGGGAGAGGCGGTTTGCGTATTGGGCGCTCTTCCGCTTCCTCGCTCACTGAC
TCGCTGCGCTCGGTCGTTCGGCTGCGGCGAGCGGTATCAGCTCACTCAAAGGCGGTAATACGGTTATCCA
CAGAATCAGGGGATAACGCAGGAAAGAACATGTGAGCAAAAGGCCAGCAAAAGGCCAGGAACCGTAAAAA
GGCCGCGTTGCTGGCGTTTTTCCATAGGCTCCGCCCCCCTGACGAGCATCACAAAAATCGACGCTCAAGT
CAGAGGTGGCGAAACCCGACAGGACTATAAAGATACCAGGCGTTTCCCCCTGGAAGCTCCCTCGTGCGCT
CTCCTGTTCCGACCCTGCCGCTTACCGGATACCTGTCCGCCTTTCTCCCTTCGGGAAGCGTGGCGCTTTC
TCATAGCTCACGCTGTAGGTATCTCAGTTCGGTGTAGGTCGTTCGCTCCAAGCTGGGCTGTGTGCACGAA
CCCCCCGTTCAGCCCGACCGCTGCGCCTTATCCGGTAACTATCGTCTTGAGTCCAACCCGGTAAGACACG
ACTTATCGCCACTGGCAGCAGCCACTGGTAACAGGATTAGCAGAGCGAGGTATGTAGGCGGTGCTACAGA
GTTCTTGAAGTGGTGGCCTAACTACGGCTACACTAGAAGAACAGTATTTGGTATCTGCGCTCTGCTGAAG
CCAGTTACCTTCGGAAAAAGAGTTGGTAGCTCTTGATCCGGCAAACAAACCACCGCTGGTAGCGGTGGTT
TTTTTGTTTGCAAGCAGCAGATTACGCGCAGAAAAAAAGGATCTCAAGAAGATCCTTTGATCTTTTCTAC
GGGGTCTGACGCTCAGTGGAACGAAAACTCACGTTAAGGGATTTTGGTCATGAGATTATCAAAAAGGATC
TTCACCTAGATCCTTTTAAATTAAAAATGAAGTTTTAAATCAATCTAAAGTATATATGAGTAAACTTGGT
CTGACAGTTACCAATGCTTAATCAGTGAGGCACCTATCTCAGCGATCTGTCTATTTCGTTCATCCATAGT
TGCCTGACTCCCCGTCGTGTAGATAACTACGATACGGGAGGGCTTACCATCTGGCCCCAGTGCTGCAATG
ATACCGCGAGACCCACGCTCACCGGCTCCAGATTTATCAGCAATAAACCAGCCAGCCGGAAGGGCCGAGC
GCAGAAGTGGTCCTGCAACTTTATCCGCCTCCATCCAGTCTATTAATTGTTGCCGGGAAGCTAGAGTAAG
TAGTTCGCCAGTTAATAGTTTGCGCAACGTTGTTGCCATTGCTACAGGCATCGTGGTGTCACGCTCGTCG
TTTGGTATGGCTTCATTCAGCTCCGGTTCCCAACGATCAAGGCGAGTTACATGATCCCCCATGTTGTGCA
AAAAAGCGGTTAGCTCCTTCGGTCCTCCGATCGTTGTCAGAAGTAAGTTGGCCGCAGTGTTATCACTCAT
GGTTATGGCAGCACTGCATAATTCTCTTACTGTCATGCCATCCGTAAGATGCTTTTCTGTGACTGGTGAG
TACTCAACCAAGTCATTCTGAGAATAGTGTATGCGGCGACCGAGTTGCTCTTGCCCGGCGTCAATACGGG
ATAATACCGCGCCACATAGCATAACTTTAAAAGTGCTCATCATTGGAAAACGTTCTTCGGGGCGAAAACT
CTCAAGGATCTTACCGCTGTTGAGATCCAGTTCGATGTAACCCACTCGTGCACCCAACTGATCTTCAGCA
TCTTTTACTTTCACCAGCGTTTCTGGGTGAGCAAAAACAGGAAGGCAAAATGCCGCAAAAAAGGGAATAA
GGGCGACACGGAAATGTTGAATACTCATACTCTTCCTTTTTCATTATTATTGAAGCATTTATCAGGGTTA
TTGTCTCATGAGCGGATACATATTTGAATGTATTTAGAAAAATAAACAAATAGGGGTTCCGCGCACATTT
CCCCGAAAAGTGCCACCTGACGTCGACGGATCGGGAGATCTCCCGATCCCCTATGGTGCACTCTCAGTAC
AATCTGCTCTGATGCCGCATAGTTAAGCCAGTATCTGCTCCCTGCTTGTGTGTTGGAGGTCGCTGAGTAG
TGCGCGAGCAAAATTTAAGCTACAACAAGGCAAGGCTTGACCGACAATTGCATGAAGAATC
